Addgene plasmid #144266: TFORF0951
Purpose: Lentiviral vector for overexpressing transcription factor ORFs with unique 24-bp barcodes. Barcodes facilitate identification of transcription factors in pooled screens.
Depositing lab: Feng Zhang. Depositing organization: Broad Institute. Publication: A transcription factor atlas of directed differentiation. Joung J, Ma S, Tay T, Geiger-Schuller KR, Kirchgatterer PC, Verdine VK, Guo B, Arias-Garcia MA, Allen WE, Singh A, Kuksenko O, Abudayyeh OO, Gootenberg JS, Fu Z, Macrae RK, Buenrostro JD, Regev A, Zhang F. Cell. 2023 Jan 5;186(1):209-229.e26. doi: 10.1016/j.cell.2022.11.026. PubMed 36608654.
Backbone
  Vector backbone: pLX_TRC317
  Backbone manufacturer: Broad Institute Genetic Perturbation Platform
  Backbone size w/o insert (bp): 8264
  Vector type: Mammalian Expression, Lentiviral
  Selectable markers: Puromycin
Growth in bacteria
  Bacterial resistance: Ampicillin, 100 μg/mL
  Growth temperature: 30°C
  Growth strain: NEB Stable
  Copy number: High Copy
Gene/Insert
  Gene/Insert name: PBRM1
  Species: H. sapiens (human)
  Insert size (bp): 5171
  Entrez Gene: PBRM1 (a.k.a. BAF180, PB1, RCC, SMARCH1)
  Promoter: EF1a
  Cloning method: Unknown
  Sequencing primers: 5′ GGGTGGAGACTGAAGTTAGGCCAG; 3′ CACATAGCGTAAAAGGAGCAACATAG
Terms and licenses: Academic/Nonprofit Terms; Industry Terms: Not Available to Industry
Depositor comments: XM_017006748,XM_017006749,XM_017006750,ENST00000296302 . The transcription factor ORF portion of this plasmid was synthesized by Genewiz. Please test multiple small colonies in case of plasmid recombination. To make this collection available in a timely manner, a portion of this collection was not fully sequenced by Addgene. If an Addgene verified full plasmid sequence is not available, please contact us prior to placing an order to request the full sequence.
How to cite: TFORF0951 was a gift from Feng Zhang (Addgene plasmid # 144266 ; http://n2t.net/addgene:144266 ; RRID:Addgene_144266)
