[The description below was written by a language model from this plasmid's Addgene catalogue record and pLannotate feature annotations shown in this document.]
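Description:
TFORF0951 is a third-generation, self-inactivating lentiviral expression plasmid built on the pLX_TRC317 backbone, one member of a barcoded library of human transcription factor open reading frames. It carries human PBRM1 (also known as BAF180 or PB1), a subunit needed for the stability of the PBAF form of the SWI/SNF chromatin remodelling complex. The roughly 5.1 kb coding sequence is driven by the strong constitutive EF-1α promoter and followed by a WPRE, which enhances transcript stability and expression. According to the record, each ORF in the collection is paired with a unique 24-bp barcode so that the factor can be identified in pooled overexpression screens. The barcode is not annotated as a separate feature. A short U6-derived fragment lies between the ORF and the WPRE, but the record does not state its role.

The viral portion comprises an RSV promoter fused to a truncated HIV-1 5' LTR, which permits Tat-independent genomic RNA production. It is followed by the Ψ packaging signal with a gag fragment, the RRE for Rev-dependent nuclear export, a cPPT/CTS, and a ΔU3 3' LTR that inactivates LTR promoter activity after integration. Upstream of the EF-1α cassette, an SV40 early promoter drives puromycin N-acetyltransferase, allowing selection of transduced mammalian cells. Outside the LTRs are an SV40 poly(A) signal, an f1 origin, T7 and T3 promoters, and lac-derived remnants. The plasmid is propagated in E. coli through a high-copy ColE1/pUC origin with ampicillin resistance. The depositor notes that the plasmid can recombine, as LTR-containing plasmids with large inserts often do, so clone integrity should be checked. The full sequence is about 13.4 kb, consistent with the stated backbone and insert sizes.
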