Features (pLannotate 1.2.2; 31 found; start..end, strand, type, name):
      5..231     +  promoter       RSV promoter: Rous sarcoma virus enhancer/promoter
    232..412     +  LTR            5' LTR (truncated): truncated 5' long terminal repeat (LTR) from HIV-1
    459..584     +  misc_feature   HIV-1 Ψ: packaging signal of human immunodeficiency virus type 1
    568..931     +  CDS            HIV-1 gag (fragment): gag protein from human immunodeficiency virus 1; gag
   1077..1310    +  misc_feature   RRE: The Rev response element (RRE) of HIV-1 allows for Rev-dependent mRNA export from the nucleus to the cytoplasm.
   1687..1713    +  CDS            Rev (fragment): human immunodeficiency virus 1 (HIV-1) Rev protein; rev; enhances nuclear export of unspliced and incompletely spliced viral mRNAs
   1720..1743    +  promoter       SV40 promoter (fragment): SV40 early promoter
   1744..1815    +  promoter       SV40 promoter (fragment): SV40 enhancer and early promoter
   1839..1974    +  rep_origin     SV40 ori: SV40 origin of replication
   2020..2616    +  CDS            PuroR (fragment): puromycin N-acetyltransferase; pac from Streptomyces; confers resistance to puromycin
   2665..2782    +  misc_feature   cPPT/CTS: central polypurine tract and central termination sequence of HIV-1
   2847..2913    +  CDS            small t antigen (fragment): SV40 (simian virus 40) small t antigen
   2920..4098    +  promoter       EF-1α promoter: strong constitutive promoter for human elongation factor EF-1α
   4115..9181    +  CDS            PBRM1: PB1_HUMAN - Also known as BAF180, PB1. Experimental evidence at protein level: Swiss-Prot protein existence level 1. Involved in transcriptional activation and repression of select genes by chromatin remodeling (alteration of DNA-nucleosome topology). Required for the stability of the SWI/SNF chromatin remodeling complex SWI/SNF-B (PBAF). Acts as a negative regulator of cell proliferation. From Homo sapiens (Human).
   9197..9250    +  promoter       U6 promoter (fragment): RNA polymerase III promoter for human U6 snRNA
   9292..9880    +  misc_feature   WPRE: woodchuck hepatitis virus posttranscriptional regulatory element
   9931..9950    +  misc_feature   cPPT/CTS (fragment): central polypurine tract and central termination sequence of HIV-1
   9952..10185   +  LTR            3' LTR (ΔU3): self-inactivating 3' long terminal repeat (LTR) from HIV-1
  10263..10384   +  polyA_signal   SV40 poly(A) signal: SV40 polyadenylation signal
  10424..10559   +  rep_origin     SV40 ori: SV40 origin of replication
  10580..10598   -  promoter       T7 promoter: promoter for bacteriophage T7 RNA polymerase
  10606..10761   +  CDS            lacZα (fragment): LacZα fragment of β-galactosidase; lacZ fragment
  10766..11194   +  rep_origin     f1 ori (sequence partly withheld): f1 bacteriophage origin of replication; arrow indicates direction of (+) strand synthesis
  11247..11351   +  promoter       AmpR promoter: bla
  11352..12212   +  CDS            AmpR: β-lactamase; bla; confers resistance to ampicillin, carbenicillin, and related antibiotics
  12383..12971   +  rep_origin     ori: high-copy-number ColE1/pMB1/pBR322/pUC origin of replication
  13154..13246   +  CDS            lacI (fragment): lac repressor; lacI; The lac repressor binds to the lac operator to inhibit transcription in E. coli. This inhibition can be relieved by adding lactose or isopropyl-β-D-thiogalactopyranoside (IPTG).
  13259..13280   +  protein_bind   CAP binding site: CAP binding activates transcription in the presence of cAMP. E. coli catabolite activator protein
  13295..13325   +  promoter       lac promoter: promoter for the E. coli lac operon
  13329..13351   +  protein_bind   lac operator (fragment): The lac repressor binds to the lac operator to inhibit transcription in E. coli. This inhibition can be relieved by adding lactose or isopropyl-β-D-thiogalactopyranoside (IPTG). lac repressor encoded by lacI
  13394..13412   +  promoter       T3 promoter: promoter for bacteriophage T3 RNA polymerase
>Addgene plasmid #144266 | TFORF0951 | addgene full sequence | sequence record 471156 | Addgene NGS Result
TTAATGTAGTCTTATGCAATACTCTTGTAGTCTTGCAACATGGTAACGATGAGTTAGCAACATGCCTTAC
AAGGAGAGAAAAAGCACCGTGCATGCCGATTGGTGGAAGTAAGGTGGTACGATCGTGCCTTATTAGGAAG
GCAACAGACGGGTCTGACATGGATTGGACGAACCACTGAATTGCCGCATTGCAGAGATATTGTATTTAAG
TGCCTAGCTCGATACATAAACGGGTCTCTCTGGTTAGACCAGATCTGAGCCTGGGAGCTCTCTGGCTAAC
TAGGGAACCCACTGCTTAAGCCTCAATAAAGCTTGCCTTGAGTGCTTCAAGTAGTGTGTGCCCGTCTGTT
GTGTGACTCTGGTAACTAGAGATCCCTCAGACCCTTTTAGTCAGTGTGGAAAATCTCTAGCAGTGGCGCC
CGAACAGGGACTTGAAAGCGAAAGGGAAACCAGAGGAGCTCTCTCGACGCAGGACTCGGCTTGCTGAAGC
GCGCACGGCAAGAGGCGAGGGGCGGCGACTGGTGAGTACGCCAAAAATTTTGACTAGCGGAGGCTAGAAG
GAGAGAGATGGGTGCGAGAGCGTCAGTATTAAGCGGGGGAGAATTAGATCGCGATGGGAAAAAATTCGGT
TAAGGCCAGGGGGAAAGAAAAAATATAAATTAAAACATATAGTATGGGCAAGCAGGGAGCTAGAACGATT
CGCAGTTAATCCTGGCCTGTTAGAAACATCAGAAGGCTGTAGACAAATACTGGGACAGCTACAACCATCC
CTTCAGACAGGATCAGAAGAACTTAGATCATTATATAATACAGTAGCAACCCTCTATTGTGTGCATCAAA
GGATAGAGATAAAAGACACCAAGGAAGCTTTAGACAAGATAGAGGAAGAGCAAAACAAAAGTAAGACCAC
CGCACAGCAAGCGGCCGCTGATCTTCAGACCTGGAGGAGGAGATATGAGGGACAATTGGAGAAGTGAATT
ATATAAATATAAAGTAGTAAAAATTGAACCATTAGGAGTAGCACCCACCAAGGCAAAGAGAAGAGTGGTG
CAGAGAGAAAAAAGAGCAGTGGGAATAGGAGCTTTGTTCCTTGGGTTCTTGGGAGCAGCAGGAAGCACTA
TGGGCGCAGCGTCAATGACGCTGACGGTACAGGCCAGACAATTATTGTCTGGTATAGTGCAGCAGCAGAA
CAATTTGCTGAGGGCTATTGAGGCGCAACAGCATCTGTTGCAACTCACAGTCTGGGGCATCAAGCAGCTC
CAGGCAAGAATCCTGGCTGTGGAAAGATACCTAAAGGATCAACAGCTCCTGGGGATTTGGGGTTGCTCTG
GAAAACTCATTTGCACCACTGCTGTGCCTTGGAATGCTAGTTGGAGTAATAAATCTCTGGAACAGATTTG
GAATCACACGACCTGGATGGAGTGGGACAGAGAAATTAACAATTACACAAGCTTAATACACTCCTTAATT
GAAGAATCGCAAAACCAGCAAGAAAAGAATGAACAAGAATTATTGGAATTAGATAAATGGGCAAGTTTGT
GGAATTGGTTTAACATAACAAATTGGCTGTGGTATATAAAATTATTCATAATGATAGTAGGAGGCTTGGT
AGGTTTAAGAATAGTTTTTGCTGTACTTTCTATAGTGAATAGAGTTAGGCAGGGATATTCACCATTATCG
TTTCAGACCCACCTCCCAACCCCGAGGGGACCCATGCATTGCATCTCAATTAGTCAGCAACCAGGTGTGG
AAAGTCCCCAGGCTCCCCAGCAGGCAGAAGTATGCAAAGCATGCGTCTCAATTAGTCAGCAACCATAGTC
CCGCCCCTAACTCCGCCCATCCCGCCCCTAACTCCGCCCAGTTCCGCCCATTCTCCGCCCCATGGCTGAC
TAATTTTTTTTATTTATGCAGAGGCCGAGGCCGCCTCGGCCTCTGAGCTATTCCAGAAGTAGTGAGGAGG
CTTTTTTGGAGGCCTAGGCTTTTGCAAAAAGCTTTCTAGAGGTACCACCGGAGCTTACCATGACCGAGTA
CAAGCCCACGGTGCGCCTCGCCACCCGCGACGACGTCCCCAGGGCCGTACGCACCCTCGCCGCCGCGTTC
GCCGACTACCCCGCCACGCGCCACACCGTCGATCCGGACCGCCACATCGAGCGGGTCACCGAGCTGCAAG
AACTCTTCCTCACGCGCGTCGGGCTCGACATCGGCAAGGTGTGGGTCGCGGACGACGGCGCCGCCGTGGC
GGTCTGGACCACGCCGGAGAGCGTCGAAGCGGGGGCGGTGTTCGCCGAGATCGGCCCGCGCATGGCCGAG
TTGAGCGGTTCCCGGCTGGCCGCGCAGCAACAGATGGAAGGCCTCCTGGCGCCGCACCGGCCCAAGGAGC
CCGCGTGGTTCCTGGCCACCGTCGGCGTCTCGCCCGACCACCAGGGCAAGGGTCTGGGCAGCGCCGTCGT
GCTCCCCGGAGTGGAGGCGGCCGAGCGCGCCGGGGTGCCCGCCTTCCTGGAGACCTCCGCGCCCCGCAAC
CTCCCCTTCTACGAGCGGCTCGGCTTCACCGTCACCGCCGACGTCGAGGTGCCCGAAGGACCGCGCACCT
GGTGCATGACCCGCAAGCCCGGTGCCAGTTAACGAATTCTAGATCTTGAGACAAATGGCAGTATTCATCC
ACAATTTTAAAAGAAAAGGGGGGATTGGGGGGTACAGTGCAGGGGAAAGAATAGTAGACATAATAGCAAC
AGACATACAAACTAAAGAATTACAAAAACAAATTACAAAAATTCAAAATTTTCGGGTTTATTACAGGGAC
AGCAGAGATCCACTTTGGCGCCGGCTCGAGGCCTGCAGGTGCAAAGATGGATAAAGTTTTAAACAGAGAG
GAATCTTTGCAGCTAATGGACCTTCTAGGTCTTGAAAGGAGTGGGAATTGGCTCCGGTGCCCGTCAGTGG
GCAGAGCGCACATCGCCCACAGTCCCCGAGAAGTTGGGGGGAGGGGTCGGCAATTGAACCGGTGCCTAGA
GAAGGTGGCGCGGGGTAAACTGGGAAAGTGATGTCGTGTACTGGCTCCGCCTTTTTCCCGAGGGTGGGGG
AGAACCGTATATAAGTGCAGTAGTCGCCGTGAACGTTCTTTTTCGCAACGGGTTTGCCGCCAGAACACAG
GTAAGTGCCGTGTGTGGTTCCCGCGGGCCTGGCCTCTTTACGGGTTATGGCCCTTGCGTGCCTTGAATTA
CTTCCACCTGGCTGCAGTACGTGATTCTTGATCCCGAGCTTCGGGTTGGAAGTGGGTGGGAGAGTTCGAG
GCCTTGCGCTTAAGGAGCCCCTTCGCCTCGTGCTTGAGTTGAGGCCTGGCCTGGGCGCTGGGGCCGCCGC
GTGCGAATCTGGTGGCACCTTCGCGCCTGTCTCGCTGCTTTCGATAAGTCTCTAGCCATTTAAAATTTTT
GATGACCTGCTGCGACGCTTTTTTTCTGGCAAGATAGTCTTGTAAATGCGGGCCAAGATCTGCACACTGG
TATTTCGGTTTTTGGGGCCGCGGGCGGCGACGGGGCCCGTGCGTCCCAGCGCACATGTTCGGCGAGGCGG
GGCCTGCGAGCGCGGCCACCGAGAATCGGACGGGGGTAGTCTCAAGCTGGCCGGCCTGCTCTGGTGCCTG
GCCTCGCGCCGCCGTGTATCGCCCCGCCCTGGGCGGCAAGGCTGGCCCGGTCGGCACCAGTTGCGTGAGC
GGAAAGATGGCCGCTTCCCGGCCCTGCTGCAGGGAGCTCAAAATGGAGGACGCGGCGCTCGGGAGAGCGG
GCGGGTGAGTCACCCACACAAAGGAAAAGGGCCTTTCCGTCCTCAGCCGTCGCTTCATGTGACTCCACGG
AGTACCGGGCGCCGTCCAGGCACCTCGATTAGTTCTCGAGCTTTTGGAGTACGTCGTCTTTAGGTTGGGG
GGAGGGGTTTTATGCGATGGAGTTTCCCCACACTGAGTGGGTGGAGACTGAAGTTAGGCCAGCTTGGCAC
TTGATGTAATTCTCCTTGGAATTTGCCCTTTTTGAGTTTGGATCTTGGTTCATTCTCAAGCCTCAGACAG
TGGTTCAAAGTTTTTTTCTTCCATTTCAGGTGTCGTGAGGCTAGCACCGCCACCATGGGTTCCAAGAGAA
GAAGAGCTACCTCCCCTTCCAGCAGTGTCAGCGGGGACTTTGATGATGGGCACCATTCTGTGTCAACACC
AGGCCCAAGCAGGAAAAGGAGGAGACTTTCCAATCTTCCAACTGTAGATCCTATTGCCGTGTGCCATGAA
CTCTATAATACCATCCGAGACTATAAGGATGAACAGGGCAGACTTCTCTGTGAGCTCTTCATTAGGGCAC
CAAAGCGAAGAAATCAACCAGACTATTATGAAGTGGTTTCTCAGCCCATTGACTTGATGAAAATCCAACA
GAAACTAAAAATGGAAGAGTATGATGATGTTAATTTGCTGACTGCTGACTTCCAGCTTCTTTTTAACAAT
GCAAAGTCCTATTATAAGCCAGATTCTCCTGAATATAAAGCCGCTTGCAAACTCTGGGATTTGTACCTTC
GAACAAGAAATGAGTTTGTTCAGAAAGGAGAAGCAGATGACGAAGATGATGATGAAGATGGGCAAGACAA
TCAGGGCACAGTGACTGAAGGATCTTCTCCAGCTTACTTGAAGGAGATCCTGGAGCAGCTTCTTGAAGCC
ATAGTTGTAGCTACAAATCCATCAGGACGTCTCATTAGCGAACTTTTTCAGAAACTGCCTTCTAAAGTGC
AATATCCAGATTATTATGCAATAATTAAGGAGCCTATAGATCTCAAGACCATTGCCCAGAGGATACAGAA
TGGAAGCTACAAAAGTATTCATGCAATGGCCAAAGATATAGATCTCCTCGCAAAAAATGCCAAAACTTAT
AATGAGCCTGGCTCTCAAGTATTCAAGGATGCAAATTCAATTAAAAAAATATTTTATATGAAAAAGGCTG
AAATTGAACATCATGAAATGGCTAAGTCAAGTCTTCGAATGAGGACTCCATCCAACTTGGCTGCAGCCAG
ACTGACAGGTCCTTCACACAGTAAAGGCAGCCTTGGTGAAGAGAGAAATCCCACTAGCAAGTATTACCGT
AATAAAAGAGCAGTACAAGGAGGTCGTTTATCAGCAATTACAATGGCACTTCAATATGGCTCAGAAAGTG
AAGAAGATGCTGCTTTAGCTGCTGCACGCTATGAAGAGGGAGAGTCAGAAGCAGAAAGCATCACTTCCTT
TATGGATGTTTCAAATCCTTTTTATCAGCTTTATGACACAGTTAGGAGTTGTCGGAATAACCAAGGGCAG
CTAATAGCTGAACCTTTTTACCATTTGCCTTCAAAGAAAAAATACCCTGATTATTACCAGCAAATTAAAA
TGCCCATATCACTACAACAGATCCGAACAAAACTGAAGAATCAAGAATATGAAACTTTAGATCATTTGGA
GTGTGATCTGAATTTAATGTTTGAAAATGCCAAACGCTATAATGTGCCCAATTCAGCCATCTACAAGCGA
GTTCTAAAATTGCAGCAAGTTATGCAGGCAAAGAAGAAAGAGCTTGCCAGGAGAGACGATATCGAGGACG
GAGACAGCATGATCTCTTCAGCCACCTCTGATACTGGTAGTGCCAAAAGAAAAAGTAAAAAGAACATAAG
AAAGCAGCGAATGAAAATCTTATTCAATGTTGTTCTTGAAGCTCGAGAGCCAGGTTCAGGCAGAAGACTT
TGTGACCTATTTATGGTTAAACCATCCAAAAAGGACTATCCTGATTATTATAAAATCATCTTGGAGCCAA
TGGACTTGAAAATAATTGAGCATAACATCCGCAATGACAAATATGCTGGTGAAGAGGGAATGATAGAAGA
CATGAAGCTGATGTTCCGGAATGCCAGGCACTATAATGAGGAGGGCTCCCAGGTTTATAATGATGCACAT
ATCCTGGAGAAGTTACTCAAGGAGAAAAGGAAAGAGCTGGGCCCACTGCCTGATGATGATGACATGGCTT
CTCCCAAACTCAAGCTGAGTAGGAAGAGTGGCATTTCTCCTAAAAAATCAAAATACATGACTCCAATGCA
GCAGAAACTAAATGAGGTCTATGAAGCTGTAAAGAACTATACTGATAAGAGGGGTCGCCGCCTCAGTGCC
ATATTTCTGAGGCTTCCCTCTAGATCTGAGTTGCCTGACTACTATCTGACTATTAAAAAGCCCATGGACA
TGGAAAAAATTCGAAGTCACATGATGGCCAACAAGTACCAAGATATTGACTCTATGGTTGAGGACTTTGT
CATGATGTTTAATAATGCCTGTACATACAATGAGCCGGAGTCTTTGATCTACAAAGATGCTCTTGTTCTA
CACAAAGTCCTGCTTGAAACACGCAGAGACCTGGAGGGAGATGAGGACTCTCATGTCCCAAATGTGACTT
TGCTGATTCAAGAGCTTATCCACAATCTTTTTGTGTCAGTCATGAGTCATCAGGATGATGAGGGAAGATG
CTACAGCGATTCTTTAGCAGAAATTCCTGCTGTGGATCCCAACTTTCCTAACAAACCACCCCTTACATTT
GACATAATTAGGAAGAATGTTGAAAATAATCGCTACCGTCGGCTTGATTTATTTCAAGAGCATATGTTTG
AAGTATTGGAACGAGCAAGAAGGATGAATCGGACAGATTCAGAAATATATGAAGATGCAGTAGAACTTCA
GCAGTTTTTTATTAAAATTCGTGATGAACTCTGCAAAAATGGAGAGATTCTTCTTTCACCGGCACTCAGC
TATACCACAAAACATTTGCATAATGATGTGGAGAAAGAGAGAAAGGAAAAATTGCCAAAAGAAATAGAGG
AAGATAAACTAAAACGAGAAGAAGAAAAAAGAGAAGCTGAAAAGAGTGAAGATTCCTCTGGTGCTGCAGG
CCTCTCAGGCTTACATCGCACATACAGCCAGGACTGTAGCTTTAAAAACAGCATGTACCATGTTGGAGAT
TACGTCTATGTGGAACCTGCAGAGGCCAACCTACAACCACATATCGTCTGTATTGAAAGACTGTGGGAGG
ATTCAGCTGGTGAAAAATGGTTGTATGGCTGTTGGTTTTACCGACCAAATGAAACATTCCACCTGGCTAC
ACGAAAATTTCTAGAAAAAGAAGTTTTTAAGAGTGACTATTACAACAAAGTTCCAGTTAGTAAAATTCTA
GGCAAGTGTGTGGTCATGTTTGTCAAGGAATACTTTAAGTTATGCCCAGAAAACTTCCGAGATGAGGATG
TTTTTGTCTGTGAATCACGGTATTCTGCCAAAACCAAATCTTTTAAGAAAATTAAACTGTGGACCATGCC
CATCAGCTCAGTCAGGTTTGTCCCTCGGGATGTGCCTCTGCCTGTGGTTCGCGTGGCCTCTGTATTTGCA
AATGCAGATAAAGGTGATGATGAGAAGAATACAGACAACTCAGAGGACAGTCGAGCTGAAGACAATTTTA
ACTTGGAAAAGGAAAAAGAAGATGTCCCTGTGGAAATGTCCAATGGTGAACCAGGTTGCCACTACTTTGA
GCAGCTCCATTACAATGACATGTGGCTGAAGGTTGGCGACTGTGTCTTCATCAAGTCCCATGGCCTGGTG
CGTCCTCGTGTGGGCAGAATTGAAAAAGTATGGGTTCGAGATGGAGCTGCATATTTTTATGGCCCCATCT
TCATTCACCCAGAAGAAACAGAGCATGAGCCCACAAAAATGTTCTACAAAAAAGAAGTATTTCTGAGTAA
TCTGGAAGAAACCTGCCCCATGACATGTATTCTCGGAAAGTGTGCTGTGTTGTCATTCAAGGACTTCCTC
TCCTGCAGGCCAACTGAAATACCAGAAAATGACATTCTGCTTTGTGAGAGCCGCTACAATGAGAGCGACA
AGCAGATGAAGAAATTCAAAGGATTGAAGAGGTTTTCACTCTCTGCTAAAGTGGTAGATGATGAAATTTA
CTACTTCAGAAAACCAATTGTTCCTCAGAAGGAGCCATCACCTTTGCTGGAAAAGAAGATCCAGTTGCTA
GAAGCTAAATTTGCCGAGTTAGAAGGTGGAGATGATGATATTGAAGAGATGGGAGAAGAAGATAGTGAGG
TCATTGAACCTCCTTCTCTACCTCAGCTTCAGACCCCCCTGGCCAGTGAGCTGGACCTCATGCCCTACAC
ACCCCCACAGTCTACCCCAAAGTCTGCCAAAGGCAGTGCAAAGAAGGAAGGCTCCAAACGGAAAATCAAC
ATGAGTGGCTACATCCTGTTCAGCAGTGAGATGAGGGCTGTGATTAAGGCCCAACACCCAGACTACTCTT
TCGGGGAGCTCAGCCGCCTGGTGGGGACAGAATGGAGAAATCTTGAGACAGCCAAGAAAGCAGAATATGA
AGAGCGGGCAGCTAAAGTTGCTGAGCAGCAGGAGAGAGAGCGAGCAGCACAGCAACAGCAGCCGAGTGCT
TCTCCCCGAGCAGGCACCCCTGTGGGGGCTCTCATGGGGGTGGTGCCACCACCAACACCAATGGGGATGC
TCAATCAGCAGTTGACACCTGTTGCAGGCATGATGGGTGGCTATCCGCCAGGCCTTCCACCTTTGCAGGG
CCCAGTTGATGGCCTTGTTAGCATGGGCAGCATGCAGCCACTTCACCCTGGGGGGCCTCCACCCCACCAT
CTTCCGCCAGGTGTGCCTGGCCTCCCGGGCATCCCACCACCGGGTGTGATGAACCAAGGAGTGGCCCCTA
TGGTAGGGACTCCAGCACCAGGTGGAAGTCCATATGGACAACAGGTGGGAGTTTTGGGGCCTCCAGGGCA
GCAGGCACCACCTCCATATCCCGGCCCACATCCAGCTGGACCCCCTGTCATACAGCAGCCAACAACACCC
ATGTTTGTAGCTCCCCCACCAAAGACCCAGCGGCTTCTTCACTCAGAGGCCTACCTGAAATACATTGAAG
GACTCAGTGCGGAGTCCAACAGCATTAGCAAGTGGGATCAGACACTGGCAGCTCGAAGACGCGACGTCCA
TTTGTCGAAAGAACAGGAGAGCCGCCTACCCTCTCACTGGCTGAAAAGCAAAGGGGCCCACACCACCATG
GCAGATGCCCTCTGGCGCCTTCGAGATTTGATGCTCCGGGACACCCTCAACATTCGCCAAGCATACAACC
TAGAAAATGTTTAGTAATGAACTAGTCCGTAACTTGAAAGTATTTCGATTTCTTGGCTTTATATATCTTG
TGGAAAGGACGATGCGAGTCCTAGATGACTATACCTACGCGTTAAGTCGACAATCAACCTCTGGATTACA
AAATTTGTGAAAGATTGACTGGTATTCTTAACTATGTTGCTCCTTTTACGCTATGTGGATACGCTGCTTT
AATGCCTTTGTATCATGCTATTGCTTCCCGTATGGCTTTCATTTTCTCCTCCTTGTATAAATCCTGGTTG
CTGTCTCTTTATGAGGAGTTGTGGCCCGTTGTCAGGCAACGTGGCGTGGTGTGCACTGTGTTTGCTGACG
CAACCCCCACTGGTTGGGGCATTGCCACCACCTGTCAGCTCCTTTCCGGGACTTTCGCTTTCCCCCTCCC
TATTGCCACGGCGGAACTCATCGCCGCCTGCCTTGCCCGCTGCTGGACAGGGGCTCGGCTGTTGGGCACT
GACAATTCCGTGGTGTTGTCGGGGAAATCATCGTCCTTTCCTTGGCTGCTCGCCTGTGTTGCCACCTGGA
TTCTGCGCGGGACGTCCTTCTGCTACGTCCCTTCGGCCCTCAATCCAGCGGACCTTCCTTCCCGCGGCCT
GCTGCCGGCTCTGCGGCCTCTTCCGCGTCTTCGCCTTCGCCCTCAGACGAGTCGGATCTCCCTTTGGGCC
GCCTCCCCGCGTCGACTTTAAGACCAATGACTTACAAGGCAGCTGTAGATCTTAGCCACTTTTTAAAAGA
AAAGGGGGGACTGGAAGGGCTAATTCACTCCCAACGAAGACAAGATCTGCTTTTTGCTTGTACTGGGTCT
CTCTGGTTAGACCAGATCTGAGCCTGGGAGCTCTCTGGCTAACTAGGGAACCCACTGCTTAAGCCTCAAT
AAAGCTTGCCTTGAGTGCTTCAAGTAGTGTGTGCCCGTCTGTTGTGTGACTCTGGTAACTAGAGATCCCT
CAGACCCTTTTAGTCAGTGTGGAAAATCTCTAGCAGTACGTATAGTAGTTCATGTCATCTTATTATTCAG
TATTTATAACTTGCAAAGAAATGAATATCAGAGAGTGAGAGGAACTTGTTTATTGCAGCTTATAATGGTT
ACAAATAAAGCAATAGCATCACAAATTTCACAAATAAAGCATTTTTTTCACTGCATTCTAGTTGTGGTTT
GTCCAAACTCATCAATGTATCTTATCATGTCTGGCTCTAGCTATCCCGCCCCTAACTCCGCCCATCCCGC
CCCTAACTCCGCCCAGTTCCGCCCATTCTCCGCCCCATGGCTGACTAATTTTTTTTATTTATGCAGAGGC
CGAGGCCGCCTCGGCCTCTGAGCTATTCCAGAAGTAGTGAGGAGGCTTTTTTGGAGGCCTAGGGACGTAC
CCAATTCGCCCTATAGTGAGTCGTATTACGCGCGCTCACTGGCCGTCGTTTTACAACGTCGTGACTGGGA
AAACCCTGGCGTTACCCAACTTAATCGCCTTGCAGCACATCCCCCTTTCGCCAGCTGGCGTAATAGCGAA
GAGGCCCGCACCGATCGCCCTTCCCAACAGTTGCGCAGCCTGAATGGCGAATGGG
[124 nt withheld, positions 10766-10889]
C
[91 nt withheld, positions 10891-10981]
A
[49 nt withheld, positions 10983-11031]
CCTTTGACGTTGGAGTCCACGTTCTTT
[37 nt withheld, positions 11059-11095]
ACCCTATCTCGGTCTATTCTTTTGATTTATAAGGGATTTTGCCGATTTCGGCCTATTGGTTAAAAAATGA
GCTGATTTAACAAAAATTTAACGCGAATTTTAACAAAATATTAACGCTTACAATTTAGGTGGCACTTTTC
GGGGAAATGTGCGCGGAACCCCTATTTGTTTATTTTTCTAAATACATTCAAATATGTATCCGCTCATGAG
ACAATAACCCTGATAAATGCTTCAATAATATTGAAAAAGGAAGAGTATGAGTATTCAACATTTCCGTGTC
GCCCTTATTCCCTTTTTTGCGGCATTTTGCCTTCCTGTTTTTGCTCACCCAGAAACGCTGGTGAAAGTAA
AAGATGCTGAAGATCAGTTGGGTGCACGAGTGGGTTACATCGAACTGGATCTCAACAGCGGTAAGATCCT
TGAGAGTTTTCGCCCCGAAGAACGTTTTCCAATGATGAGCACTTTTAAAGTTCTGCTATGTGGCGCGGTA
TTATCCCGTATTGACGCCGGGCAAGAGCAACTCGGTCGCCGCATACACTATTCTCAGAATGACTTGGTTG
AGTACTCACCAGTCACAGAAAAGCATCTTACGGATGGCATGACAGTAAGAGAATTATGCAGTGCTGCCAT
AACCATGAGTGATAACACTGCGGCCAACTTACTTCTGACAACGATCGGAGGACCGAAGGAGCTAACCGCT
TTTTTGCACAACATGGGGGATCATGTAACTCGCCTTGATCGTTGGGAACCGGAGCTGAATGAAGCCATAC
CAAACGACGAGCGTGACACCACGATGCCTGTAGCAATGGCAACAACGTTGCGCAAACTATTAACTGGCGA
ACTACTTACTCTAGCTTCCCGGCAACAATTAATAGACTGGATGGAGGCGGATAAAGTTGCAGGACCACTT
CTGCGCTCGGCCCTTCCGGCTGGCTGGTTTATTGCTGATAAATCTGGAGCCGGTGAGCGTGGGTCTCGCG
GTATCATTGCAGCACTGGGGCCAGATGGTAAGCCCTCCCGTATCGTAGTTATCTACACGACGGGGAGTCA
GGCAACTATGGATGAACGAAATAGACAGATCGCTGAGATAGGTGCCTCACTGATTAAGCATTGGTAACTG
TCAGACCAAGTTTACTCATATATACTTTAGATTGATTTAAAACTTCATTTTTAATTTAAAAGGATCTAGG
TGAAGATCCTTTTTGATAATCTCATGACCAAAATCCCTTAACGTGAGTTTTCGTTCCACTGAGCGTCAGA
CCCCGTAGAAAAGATCAAAGGATCTTCTTGAGATCCTTTTTTTCTGCGCGTAATCTGCTGCTTGCAAACA
AAAAAACCACCGCTACCAGCGGTGGTTTGTTTGCCGGATCAAGAGCTACCAACTCTTTTTCCGAAGGTAA
CTGGCTTCAGCAGAGCGCAGATACCAAATACTGTTCTTCTAGTGTAGCCGTAGTTAGGCCACCACTTCAA
GAACTCTGTAGCACCGCCTACATACCTCGCTCTGCTAATCCTGTTACCAGTGGCTGCTGCCAGTGGCGAT
AAGTCGTGTCTTACCGGGTTGGACTCAAGACGATAGTTACCGGATAAGGCGCAGCGGTCGGGCTGAACGG
GGGGTTCGTGCACACAGCCCAGCTTGGAGCGAACGACCTACACCGAACTGAGATACCTACAGCGTGAGCT
ATGAGAAAGCGCCACGCTTCCCGAAGGGAGAAAGGCGGACAGGTATCCGGTAAGCGGCAGGGTCGGAACA
GGAGAGCGCACGAGGGAGCTTCCAGGGGGAAACGCCTGGTATCTTTATAGTCCTGTCGGGTTTCGCCACC
TCTGACTTGAGCGTCGATTTTTGTGATGCTCGTCAGGGGGGCGGAGCCTATGGAAAAACGCCAGCAACGC
GGCCTTTTTACGGTTCCTGGCCTTTTGCTGGCCTTTTGCTCACATGTTCTTTCCTGCGTTATCCCCTGAT
TCTGTGGATAACCGTATTACCGCCTTTGAGTGAGCTGATACCGCTCGCCGCAGCCGAACGACCGAGCGCA
GCGAGTCAGTGAGCGAGGAAGCGGAAGAGCGCCCAATACGCAAACCGCCTCTCCCCGCGCGTTGGCCGAT
TCATTAATGCAGCTGGCACGACAGGTTTCCCGACTGGAAAGCGGGCAGTGAGCGCAACGCAATTAATGTG
AGTTAGCTCACTCATTAGGCACCCCAGGCTTTACACTTTATGCTTCCGGCTCGTATGTTGTGTGGAATTG
TGAGCGGATAACAATTTCACACAGGAAACAGCTATGACCATGATTACGCCAAGCGCGCAATTAACCCTCA
CTAAAGGGAACAAAAGCTGGAGCTGCAAGC
