>Addgene plasmid #144266 | TFORF0951 | depositor partial sequence | sequence record 284913 | Insert
ACCGCCACCATGGGTTCCAAGAGAAGAAGAGCTACCTCCCCTTCCAGCAGTGTCAGCGGGGACTTTGATG
ATGGGCACCATTCTGTGTCAACACCAGGCCCAAGCAGGAAAAGGAGGAGACTTTCCAATCTTCCAACTGT
AGATCCTATTGCCGTGTGCCATGAACTCTATAATACCATCCGAGACTATAAGGATGAACAGGGCAGACTT
CTCTGTGAGCTCTTCATTAGGGCACCAAAGCGAAGAAATCAACCAGACTATTATGAAGTGGTTTCTCAGC
CCATTGACTTGATGAAAATCCAACAGAAACTAAAAATGGAAGAGTATGATGATGTTAATTTGCTGACTGC
TGACTTCCAGCTTCTTTTTAACAATGCAAAGTCCTATTATAAGCCAGATTCTCCTGAATATAAAGCCGCT
TGCAAACTCTGGGATTTGTACCTTCGAACAAGAAATGAGTTTGTTCAGAAAGGAGAAGCAGATGACGAAG
ATGATGATGAAGATGGGCAAGACAATCAGGGCACAGTGACTGAAGGATCTTCTCCAGCTTACTTGAAGGA
GATCCTGGAGCAGCTTCTTGAAGCCATAGTTGTAGCTACAAATCCATCAGGACGTCTCATTAGCGAACTT
TTTCAGAAACTGCCTTCTAAAGTGCAATATCCAGATTATTATGCAATAATTAAGGAGCCTATAGATCTCA
AGACCATTGCCCAGAGGATACAGAATGGAAGCTACAAAAGTATTCATGCAATGGCCAAAGATATAGATCT
CCTCGCAAAAAATGCCAAAACTTATAATGAGCCTGGCTCTCAAGTATTCAAGGATGCAAATTCAATTAAA
AAAATATTTTATATGAAAAAGGCTGAAATTGAACATCATGAAATGGCTAAGTCAAGTCTTCGAATGAGGA
CTCCATCCAACTTGGCTGCAGCCAGACTGACAGGTCCTTCACACAGTAAAGGCAGCCTTGGTGAAGAGAG
AAATCCCACTAGCAAGTATTACCGTAATAAAAGAGCAGTACAAGGAGGTCGTTTATCAGCAATTACAATG
GCACTTCAATATGGCTCAGAAAGTGAAGAAGATGCTGCTTTAGCTGCTGCACGCTATGAAGAGGGAGAGT
CAGAAGCAGAAAGCATCACTTCCTTTATGGATGTTTCAAATCCTTTTTATCAGCTTTATGACACAGTTAG
GAGTTGTCGGAATAACCAAGGGCAGCTAATAGCTGAACCTTTTTACCATTTGCCTTCAAAGAAAAAATAC
CCTGATTATTACCAGCAAATTAAAATGCCCATATCACTACAACAGATCCGAACAAAACTGAAGAATCAAG
AATATGAAACTTTAGATCATTTGGAGTGTGATCTGAATTTAATGTTTGAAAATGCCAAACGCTATAATGT
GCCCAATTCAGCCATCTACAAGCGAGTTCTAAAATTGCAGCAAGTTATGCAGGCAAAGAAGAAAGAGCTT
GCCAGGAGAGACGATATCGAGGACGGAGACAGCATGATCTCTTCAGCCACCTCTGATACTGGTAGTGCCA
AAAGAAAAAGTAAAAAGAACATAAGAAAGCAGCGAATGAAAATCTTATTCAATGTTGTTCTTGAAGCTCG
AGAGCCAGGTTCAGGCAGAAGACTTTGTGACCTATTTATGGTTAAACCATCCAAAAAGGACTATCCTGAT
TATTATAAAATCATCTTGGAGCCAATGGACTTGAAAATAATTGAGCATAACATCCGCAATGACAAATATG
CTGGTGAAGAGGGAATGATAGAAGACATGAAGCTGATGTTCCGGAATGCCAGGCACTATAATGAGGAGGG
CTCCCAGGTTTATAATGATGCACATATCCTGGAGAAGTTACTCAAGGAGAAAAGGAAAGAGCTGGGCCCA
CTGCCTGATGATGATGACATGGCTTCTCCCAAACTCAAGCTGAGTAGGAAGAGTGGCATTTCTCCTAAAA
AATCAAAATACATGACTCCAATGCAGCAGAAACTAAATGAGGTCTATGAAGCTGTAAAGAACTATACTGA
TAAGAGGGGTCGCCGCCTCAGTGCCATATTTCTGAGGCTTCCCTCTAGATCTGAGTTGCCTGACTACTAT
CTGACTATTAAAAAGCCCATGGACATGGAAAAAATTCGAAGTCACATGATGGCCAACAAGTACCAAGATA
TTGACTCTATGGTTGAGGACTTTGTCATGATGTTTAATAATGCCTGTACATACAATGAGCCGGAGTCTTT
GATCTACAAAGATGCTCTTGTTCTACACAAAGTCCTGCTTGAAACACGCAGAGACCTGGAGGGAGATGAG
GACTCTCATGTCCCAAATGTGACTTTGCTGATTCAAGAGCTTATCCACAATCTTTTTGTGTCAGTCATGA
GTCATCAGGATGATGAGGGAAGATGCTACAGCGATTCTTTAGCAGAAATTCCTGCTGTGGATCCCAACTT
TCCTAACAAACCACCCCTTACATTTGACATAATTAGGAAGAATGTTGAAAATAATCGCTACCGTCGGCTT
GATTTATTTCAAGAGCATATGTTTGAAGTATTGGAACGAGCAAGAAGGATGAATCGGACAGATTCAGAAA
TATATGAAGATGCAGTAGAACTTCAGCAGTTTTTTATTAAAATTCGTGATGAACTCTGCAAAAATGGAGA
GATTCTTCTTTCACCGGCACTCAGCTATACCACAAAACATTTGCATAATGATGTGGAGAAAGAGAGAAAG
GAAAAATTGCCAAAAGAAATAGAGGAAGATAAACTAAAACGAGAAGAAGAAAAAAGAGAAGCTGAAAAGA
GTGAAGATTCCTCTGGTGCTGCAGGCCTCTCAGGCTTACATCGCACATACAGCCAGGACTGTAGCTTTAA
AAACAGCATGTACCATGTTGGAGATTACGTCTATGTGGAACCTGCAGAGGCCAACCTACAACCACATATC
GTCTGTATTGAAAGACTGTGGGAGGATTCAGCTGGTGAAAAATGGTTGTATGGCTGTTGGTTTTACCGAC
CAAATGAAACATTCCACCTGGCTACACGAAAATTTCTAGAAAAAGAAGTTTTTAAGAGTGACTATTACAA
CAAAGTTCCAGTTAGTAAAATTCTAGGCAAGTGTGTGGTCATGTTTGTCAAGGAATACTTTAAGTTATGC
CCAGAAAACTTCCGAGATGAGGATGTTTTTGTCTGTGAATCACGGTATTCTGCCAAAACCAAATCTTTTA
AGAAAATTAAACTGTGGACCATGCCCATCAGCTCAGTCAGGTTTGTCCCTCGGGATGTGCCTCTGCCTGT
GGTTCGCGTGGCCTCTGTATTTGCAAATGCAGATAAAGGTGATGATGAGAAGAATACAGACAACTCAGAG
GACAGTCGAGCTGAAGACAATTTTAACTTGGAAAAGGAAAAAGAAGATGTCCCTGTGGAAATGTCCAATG
GTGAACCAGGTTGCCACTACTTTGAGCAGCTCCATTACAATGACATGTGGCTGAAGGTTGGCGACTGTGT
CTTCATCAAGTCCCATGGCCTGGTGCGTCCTCGTGTGGGCAGAATTGAAAAAGTATGGGTTCGAGATGGA
GCTGCATATTTTTATGGCCCCATCTTCATTCACCCAGAAGAAACAGAGCATGAGCCCACAAAAATGTTCT
ACAAAAAAGAAGTATTTCTGAGTAATCTGGAAGAAACCTGCCCCATGACATGTATTCTCGGAAAGTGTGC
TGTGTTGTCATTCAAGGACTTCCTCTCCTGCAGGCCAACTGAAATACCAGAAAATGACATTCTGCTTTGT
GAGAGCCGCTACAATGAGAGCGACAAGCAGATGAAGAAATTCAAAGGATTGAAGAGGTTTTCACTCTCTG
CTAAAGTGGTAGATGATGAAATTTACTACTTCAGAAAACCAATTGTTCCTCAGAAGGAGCCATCACCTTT
GCTGGAAAAGAAGATCCAGTTGCTAGAAGCTAAATTTGCCGAGTTAGAAGGTGGAGATGATGATATTGAA
GAGATGGGAGAAGAAGATAGTGAGGTCATTGAACCTCCTTCTCTACCTCAGCTTCAGACCCCCCTGGCCA
GTGAGCTGGACCTCATGCCCTACACACCCCCACAGTCTACCCCAAAGTCTGCCAAAGGCAGTGCAAAGAA
GGAAGGCTCCAAACGGAAAATCAACATGAGTGGCTACATCCTGTTCAGCAGTGAGATGAGGGCTGTGATT
AAGGCCCAACACCCAGACTACTCTTTCGGGGAGCTCAGCCGCCTGGTGGGGACAGAATGGAGAAATCTTG
AGACAGCCAAGAAAGCAGAATATGAAGAGCGGGCAGCTAAAGTTGCTGAGCAGCAGGAGAGAGAGCGAGC
AGCACAGCAACAGCAGCCGAGTGCTTCTCCCCGAGCAGGCACCCCTGTGGGGGCTCTCATGGGGGTGGTG
CCACCACCAACACCAATGGGGATGCTCAATCAGCAGTTGACACCTGTTGCAGGCATGATGGGTGGCTATC
CGCCAGGCCTTCCACCTTTGCAGGGCCCAGTTGATGGCCTTGTTAGCATGGGCAGCATGCAGCCACTTCA
CCCTGGGGGGCCTCCACCCCACCATCTTCCGCCAGGTGTGCCTGGCCTCCCGGGCATCCCACCACCGGGT
GTGATGAACCAAGGAGTGGCCCCTATGGTAGGGACTCCAGCACCAGGTGGAAGTCCATATGGACAACAGG
TGGGAGTTTTGGGGCCTCCAGGGCAGCAGGCACCACCTCCATATCCCGGCCCACATCCAGCTGGACCCCC
TGTCATACAGCAGCCAACAACACCCATGTTTGTAGCTCCCCCACCAAAGACCCAGCGGCTTCTTCACTCA
GAGGCCTACCTGAAATACATTGAAGGACTCAGTGCGGAGTCCAACAGCATTAGCAAGTGGGATCAGACAC
TGGCAGCTCGAAGACGCGACGTCCATTTGTCGAAAGAACAGGAGAGCCGCCTACCCTCTCACTGGCTGAA
AAGCAAAGGGGCCCACACCACCATGGCAGATGCCCTCTGGCGCCTTCGAGATTTGATGCTCCGGGACACC
CTCAACATTCGCCAAGCATACAACCTAGAAAATGTTTAGTAATGAACTAGTCCGTAACTTGAAAGTATTT
CGATTTCTTGGCTTTATATATCTTGTGGAAAGGACGATGCGAGTCCTAGATGACTATACCT
