>Addgene plasmid #144266 | TFORF0951 | depositor partial sequence | sequence record 284914 | Barcode
TGCGAGTCCTAGATGACTATACCT
